>Addgene plasmid #73210 | pcDNA3.1-KozATG-myc-dL5-2XG4S-mCer3-SKL | depositor full sequence | sequence record 139746 | ATG 948, myc 951-980, dL5 FAP 996-1715, 2XG4S 1737-1766, mCerulean3 1776-2489, SKL 2490-2498
GACGGATCGGGAGATCTCCCGATCCCCTATGGTGCACTCTCAGTACAATCTGCTCTGATGCCGCATAGTT
AAGCCAGTATCTGCTCCCTGCTTGTGTGTTGGAGGTCGCTGAGTAGTGCGCGAGCAAAATTTAAGCTACA
ACAAGGCAAGGCTTGACCGACAATTGCATGAAGAATCTGCTTAGGGTTAGGCGTTTTGCGCTGCTTCGCG
ATGTACGGGCCAGATATACGCGTTGACATTGATTATTGACTAGTTATTAATAGTAATCAATTACGGGGTC
ATTAGTTCATAGCCCATATATGGAGTTCCGCGTTACATAACTTACGGTAAATGGCCCGCCTGGCTGACCG
CCCAACGACCCCCGCCCATTGACGTCAATAATGACGTATGTTCCCATAGTAACGCCAATAGGGACTTTCC
ATTGACGTCAATGGGTGGAGTATTTACGGTAAACTGCCCACTTGGCAGTACATCAAGTGTATCATATATA
TGCCAAGTACGCCCCCTATTGACGTCAATGACGGTAAATGGCCCGCCTGGCATTATGCCCAGTACATGAC
CTTATGGGACTTTCCTACTTGGCAGTACATCTACGTATTAGTCATCGCTATTACCATGGTGATGCGGTTT
TGGCAGTACATCAATGGGCGTGGATAGCGGTTTGACTCACGGGGATTTCCAAGTCTCCACCCCATTGACG
TCAATGGGAGTTTGTTTTGGCACCAAAATCAACGGGACTTTCCAAAATGTCGTAACAACTCCGCCCCATT
GACGCAAATGGGCGGTAGGCGTGTACGGTGGGAGGTCTATATAAGCAGAGCTCTCTGGCTAACTAGAGAA
CCCACTGCTTACTGGCTTATCGAAATTAATACGACTCACTATAGGGAGACCCAAGCTGGCTAGCGTTTAA
ACTTAAGCTTGCCACCGGATCCCTTGAATTCGCCACCATGGAGCAGAAGCTGATCAGCGAGGAGGACCTG
GGCCTTTCTGGCCTGCAGGCCGTCGTTACCCAAGAACCTAGTGTTACCGTTAGCCCAGGTGGTACTGTTA
TACTTACTTGTGGAAGTGGTACGGGTGCCGTCACATCTGGTCATTATGCAAATTGGTTTCAACAAAAACC
AGGACAAGCTCCAAGAGCTTTGATTTTTGATACTGATAAGAAGTATTCTTGGACCCCAGGTAGATTTTCT
GGATCTTTGCTGGGAGCAAAGGCAGCTTTGACAATATCAGATGCTCAGCCTGAGGACGAAGCCGAGTATT
ACTGTTCTCTTAGCGACGTGGATGGCTACTTGTTTGGCGGTGGAACACAACTGACGGTTCTGTCCGGTGG
TGGCGGCTCTGGTGGCGGTGGCAGCGGCGGTGGTGGTTCCGGAGGCGGCGGTTCTCAGGCTGTGGTGACT
CAGGAGCCGTCAGTGACTGTGTCCCCAGGAGGGACAGTCATTCTCACTTGTGGCTCCGGCACTGGAGCTG
TCACCAGTGGTCATTATGCCAACTGGTTCCAGCAGAAGCCTGGCCAAGCCCCCAGGGCACTTATATTTGA
CACCGACAAGAAGTATTCCTGGACCCCTGGCCGATTCTCAGGCTCCCTCCTTGGGGCCAAGGCTGCCCTG
ACCATCTCGGATGCGCAGCCTGAAGATGAGGCTGAGTATTACTGTTCGCTCTCCGACGTTGACGGTTATC
TGTTCGGAGGAGGCACCCAGCTGACCGTCCTCTCCGCGGCCGGTCTGGCCCATATGGGAGGCGGTGGGTC
TGGTGGCGGTGGCAGCACCGGTATGGTGAGCAAGGGCGAGGAGCTGTTCACCGGGGTGGTGCCCATCCTG
GTCGAGCTGGACGGCGACGTAAACGGCCACAAGTTCAGCGTGTCCGGCGAGGGCGAGGGCGATGCCACCT
ACGGCAAGCTGACCCTGAAGTTCATCTGCACCACCGGCAAGCTGCCCGTGCCCTGGCCCACCCTCGTGAC
CACCCTGAGCTGGGGCGTGCAGTGCTTCGCCCGCTACCCCGACCACATGAAGCAGCACGACTTCTTCAAG
TCCGCCATGCCCGAAGGCTACGTCCAGGAGCGCACCATCTTCTTCAAGGACGACGGCAACTACAAGACCC
GCGCCGAGGTGAAGTTCGAGGGCGACACCCTGGTGAACCGCATCGAGCTGAAGGGCATCGACTTCAAGGA
GGACGGCAACATCCTGGGGCACAAGCTGGAGTACAACGCCATCCACGGCAACGTCTATATCACCGCCGAC
AAGCAGAAGAACGGCATCAAGGCCAACTTCGGCCTCAACTGCAACATCGAGGACGGCAGCGTGCAGCTCG
CCGACCACTACCAGCAGAACACCCCCATCGGCGACGGCCCCGTGCTGCTGCCCGACAACCACTACCTGAG
CACCCAGTCCAAGCTGAGCAAAGACCCCAACGAGAAGCGCGATCACATGGTCCTGCTGGAGTTCGTGACC
GCCGCCGGGATCACTCTCGGCATGGACGAGCTGTACAAGAGCAAGCTGTAACTCGAGGCAGCTGTCGACT
CTAGAGGGCCCGTTTAAACCCGCTGATCAGCCTCGACTGTGCCTTCTAGTTGCCAGCCATCTGTTGTTTG
CCCCTCCCCCGTGCCTTCCTTGACCCTGGAAGGTGCCACTCCCACTGTCCTTTCCTAATAAAATGAGGAA
ATTGCATCGCATTGTCTGAGTAGGTGTCATTCTATTCTGGGGGGTGGGGTGGGGCAGGACAGCAAGGGGG
AGGATTGGGAAGACAATAGCAGGCATGCTGGGGATGCGGTGGGCTCTATGGCTTCTGAGGCGGAAAGAAC
CAGCTGGGGCTCTAGGGGGTATCCCC
[124 nt withheld, positions 2827-2950]
C
[91 nt withheld, positions 2952-3042]
A
[49 nt withheld, positions 3044-3092]
CCTTTGACGTTGGAGTCCACGTTCTTT
[37 nt withheld, positions 3120-3156]
ACCCTATCTCGGTCTATTCTTTTGATTTATAAGGGATTTTGCCGATTTCGGCCTATTGGTTAAAAAATGA
GCTGATTTAACAAAAATTTAACGCGAATTAATTCTGTGGAATGTGTGTCAGTTAGGGTGTGGAAAGTCCC
CAGGCTCCCCAGCAGGCAGAAGTATGCAAAGCATGCATCTCAATTAGTCAGCAACCAGGTGTGGAAAGTC
CCCAGGCTCCCCAGCAGGCAGAAGTATGCAAAGCATGCATCTCAATTAGTCAGCAACCATAGTCCCGCCC
CTAACTCCGCCCATCCCGCCCCTAACTCCGCCCAGTTCCGCCCATTCTCCGCCCCATGGCTGACTAATTT
TTTTTATTTATGCAGAGGCCGAGGCCGCCTCTGCCTCTGAGCTATTCCAGAAGTAGTGAGGAGGCTTTTT
TGGAGGCCTAGGCTTTTGCAAAAAGCTCCCGGGAGCTTGTATATCCATTTTCGGATCTGATCAAGAGACA
GGATGAGGATCGTTTCGCATGATTGAACAAGATGGATTGCACGCAGGTTCTCCGGCCGCTTGGGTGGAGA
GGCTATTCGGCTATGACTGGGCACAACAGACAATCGGCTGCTCTGATGCCGCCGTGTTCCGGCTGTCAGC
GCAGGGGCGCCCGGTTCTTTTTGTCAAGACCGACCTGTCCGGTGCCCTGAATGAACTGCAGGACGAGGCA
GCGCGGCTATCGTGGCTGGCCACGACGGGCGTTCCTTGCGCAGCTGTGCTCGACGTTGTCACTGAAGCGG
GAAGGGACTGGCTGCTATTGGGCGAAGTGCCGGGGCAGGATCTCCTGTCATCTCACCTTGCTCCTGCCGA
GAAAGTATCCATCATGGCTGATGCAATGCGGCGGCTGCATACGCTTGATCCGGCTACCTGCCCATTCGAC
CACCAAGCGAAACATCGCATCGAGCGAGCACGTACTCGGATGGAAGCCGGTCTTGTCGATCAGGATGATC
TGGACGAAGAGCATCAGGGGCTCGCGCCAGCCGAACTGTTCGCCAGGCTCAAGGCGCGCATGCCCGACGG
CGAGGATCTCGTCGTGACCCATGGCGATGCCTGCTTGCCGAATATCATGGTGGAAAATGGCCGCTTTTCT
GGATTCATCGACTGTGGCCGGCTGGGTGTGGCGGACCGCTATCAGGACATAGCGTTGGCTACCCGTGATA
TTGCTGAAGAGCTTGGCGGCGAATGGGCTGACCGCTTCCTCGTGCTTTACGGTATCGCCGCTCCCGATTC
GCAGCGCATCGCCTTCTATCGCCTTCTTGACGAGTTCTTCTGAGCGGGACTCTGGGGTTCGAAATGACCG
ACCAAGCGACGCCCAACCTGCCATCACGAGATTTCGATTCCACCGCCGCCTTCTATGAAAGGTTGGGCTT
CGGAATCGTTTTCCGGGACGCCGGCTGGATGATCCTCCAGCGCGGGGATCTCATGCTGGAGTTCTTCGCC
CACCCCAACTTGTTTATTGCAGCTTATAATGGTTACAAATAAAGCAATAGCATCACAAATTTCACAAATA
AAGCATTTTTTTCACTGCATTCTAGTTGTGGTTTGTCCAAACTCATCAATGTATCTTATCATGTCTGTAT
ACCGTCGACCTCTAGCTAGAGCTTGGCGTAATCATGGTCATAGCTGTTTCCTGTGTGAAATTGTTATCCG
CTCACAATTCCACACAACATACGAGCCGGAAGCATAAAGTGTAAAGCCTGGGGTGCCTAATGAGTGAGCT
AACTCACATTAATTGCGTTGCGCTCACTGCCCGCTTTCCAGTCGGGAAACCTGTCGTGCCAGCTGCATTA
ATGAATCGGCCAACGCGCGGGGAGAGGCGGTTTGCGTATTGGGCGCTCTTCCGCTTCCTCGCTCACTGAC
TCGCTGCGCTCGGTCGTTCGGCTGCGGCGAGCGGTATCAGCTCACTCAAAGGCGGTAATACGGTTATCCA
CAGAATCAGGGGATAACGCAGGAAAGAACATGTGAGCAAAAGGCCAGCAAAAGGCCAGGAACCGTAAAAA
GGCCGCGTTGCTGGCGTTTTTCCATAGGCTCCGCCCCCCTGACGAGCATCACAAAAATCGACGCTCAAGT
CAGAGGTGGCGAAACCCGACAGGACTATAAAGATACCAGGCGTTTCCCCCTGGAAGCTCCCTCGTGCGCT
CTCCTGTTCCGACCCTGCCGCTTACCGGATACCTGTCCGCCTTTCTCCCTTCGGGAAGCGTGGCGCTTTC
TCATAGCTCACGCTGTAGGTATCTCAGTTCGGTGTAGGTCGTTCGCTCCAAGCTGGGCTGTGTGCACGAA
CCCCCCGTTCAGCCCGACCGCTGCGCCTTATCCGGTAACTATCGTCTTGAGTCCAACCCGGTAAGACACG
ACTTATCGCCACTGGCAGCAGCCACTGGTAACAGGATTAGCAGAGCGAGGTATGTAGGCGGTGCTACAGA
GTTCTTGAAGTGGTGGCCTAACTACGGCTACACTAGAAGAACAGTATTTGGTATCTGCGCTCTGCTGAAG
CCAGTTACCTTCGGAAAAAGAGTTGGTAGCTCTTGATCCGGCAAACAAACCACCGCTGGTAGCGGTTTTT
TTGTTTGCAAGCAGCAGATTACGCGCAGAAAAAAAGGATCTCAAGAAGATCCTTTGATCTTTTCTACGGG
GTCTGACGCTCAGTGGAACGAAAACTCACGTTAAGGGATTTTGGTCATGAGATTATCAAAAAGGATCTTC
ACCTAGATCCTTTTAAATTAAAAATGAAGTTTTAAATCAATCTAAAGTATATATGAGTAAACTTGGTCTG
ACAGTTACCAATGCTTAATCAGTGAGGCACCTATCTCAGCGATCTGTCTATTTCGTTCATCCATAGTTGC
CTGACTCCCCGTCGTGTAGATAACTACGATACGGGAGGGCTTACCATCTGGCCCCAGTGCTGCAATGATA
CCGCGAGACCCACGCTCACCGGCTCCAGATTTATCAGCAATAAACCAGCCAGCCGGAAGGGCCGAGCGCA
GAAGTGGTCCTGCAACTTTATCCGCCTCCATCCAGTCTATTAATTGTTGCCGGGAAGCTAGAGTAAGTAG
TTCGCCAGTTAATAGTTTGCGCAACGTTGTTGCCATTGCTACAGGCATCGTGGTGTCACGCTCGTCGTTT
GGTATGGCTTCATTCAGCTCCGGTTCCCAACGATCAAGGCGAGTTACATGATCCCCCATGTTGTGCAAAA
AAGCGGTTAGCTCCTTCGGTCCTCCGATCGTTGTCAGAAGTAAGTTGGCCGCAGTGTTATCACTCATGGT
TATGGCAGCACTGCATAATTCTCTTACTGTCATGCCATCCGTAAGATGCTTTTCTGTGACTGGTGAGTAC
TCAACCAAGTCATTCTGAGAATAGTGTATGCGGCGACCGAGTTGCTCTTGCCCGGCGTCAATACGGGATA
ATACCGCGCCACATAGCAGAACTTTAAAAGTGCTCATCATTGGAAAACGTTCTTCGGGGCGAAAACTCTC
AAGGATCTTACCGCTGTTGAGATCCAGTTCGATGTAACCCACTCGTGCACCCAACTGATCTTCAGCATCT
TTTACTTTCACCAGCGTTTCTGGGTGAGCAAAAACAGGAAGGCAAAATGCCGCAAAAAAGGGAATAAGGG
CGACACGGAAATGTTGAATACTCATACTCTTCCTTTTTCAATATTATTGAAGCATTTATCAGGGTTATTG
TCTCATGAGCGGATACATATTTGAATGTATTTAGAAAAATAAACAAATAGGGGTTCCGCGCACATTTCCC
CGAAAAGTGCCACCTGACGTC
Features (pLannotate 1.2.2; 21 found; start..end, strand, type, name):
     28..80      -  misc_feature   bom (fragment): basis of mobility region from pBR322
    235..618     +  enhancer       CMV enhancer: human cytomegalovirus immediate early enhancer
    619..822     +  promoter       CMV promoter: human cytomegalovirus (CMV) immediate early promoter
    818..851     +  LTR            5' LTR (truncated) (fragment): truncated 5' long terminal repeat (LTR) from HIV-1
    867..885     +  promoter       T7 promoter: promoter for bacteriophage T7 RNA polymerase
    996..1715    +  CDS            FAPα2: fluorogen-activating protein composed of a dimer of the L5-MG single-chain antibody fragment (Szent-Gyorgyi et al., 2008) binds malachite green derivatives to produce red fluorescence
   1773..2489    +  CDS            mCerulean3: mCerulean3 is a basic (constitutively fluorescent) cyan fluorescent protein published in 2011, derived from Aequorea victoria. It is reported to be a somewhat slowly-maturing monomer with very low acid sensitivity.
   2557..2781    +  polyA_signal   bGH poly(A) signal: bovine growth hormone polyadenylation signal
   2785..2806    +  promoter       SV40 promoter (fragment): SV40 enhancer and early promoter
   2827..3255    +  rep_origin     f1 ori (sequence partly withheld): f1 bacteriophage origin of replication; arrow indicates direction of (+) strand synthesis
   3269..3598    +  promoter       SV40 promoter: SV40 enhancer and early promoter
   3665..4456    +  CDS            neo: KKA2_KLEPN - Also known as kan, nptII. Experimental evidence at protein level: Swiss-Prot protein existence level 1. Resistance to kanamycin, neomycin, paromomycin, ribostamycin, butirosin and gentamicin B. From Klebsiella pneumoniae.
   4480..4638    +  CDS            ble (fragment): BLE_KLEPN - Experimental evidence at protein level: Swiss-Prot protein existence level 1. Binding protein with a strong affinity to the bleomycin family of antibiotics. Binds to CL990; an antimitotic-antibiotic compound. From Klebsiella pneumoniae.
   4633..4754    +  polyA_signal   SV40 poly(A) signal: SV40 polyadenylation signal
   4827..4843    -  protein_bind   lac operator: The lac repressor binds to the lac operator to inhibit transcription in E. coli. This inhibition can be relieved by adding lactose or isopropyl-β-D-thiogalactopyranoside (IPTG). lac repressor encoded by lacI
   4851..4881    -  promoter       lac promoter: promoter for the E. coli lac operon
   4896..4917    -  protein_bind   CAP binding site: CAP binding activates transcription in the presence of cAMP. E. coli catabolite activator protein
   4930..5022    -  CDS            lacI (fragment): lac repressor; lacI; The lac repressor binds to the lac operator to inhibit transcription in E. coli. This inhibition can be relieved by adding lactose or isopropyl-β-D-thiogalactopyranoside (IPTG).
   5205..5790    -  rep_origin     ori: high-copy-number ColE1/pMB1/pBR322/pUC origin of replication
   5961..6821    -  CDS            AmpR: β-lactamase; bla; confers resistance to ampicillin, carbenicillin, and related antibiotics
   6822..6926    -  promoter       AmpR promoter: bla
