[The description below was written by a language model from this plasmid's Addgene catalogue record and pLannotate feature annotations shown in this document.]
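Description:
pcDNA3.1-KozATG-myc-dL5-2XG4S-mCer3-SKL is a 6,957 bp mammalian expression plasmid built on the Invitrogen pcDNA3.1 backbone, modified by removal of the NdeI site within the CMV promoter. It is maintained in E. coli at high copy through a ColE1/pUC-type origin with ampicillin selection (AmpR), and it also carries an f1 origin. For mammalian cells, an SV40 early promoter drives a neomycin phosphotransferase gene followed by an SV40 polyadenylation signal, allowing G418 selection of stable transfectants. Some small annotated fragments (an HIV-1 LTR piece, ble, lacI, bom) appear to be partial matches to backbone sequence by the automated annotation rather than functional parts of the design.

The roughly 1.56 kb insert, cloned between BamHI and XhoI, is transcribed from the CMV enhancer/promoter and terminated by the bGH polyadenylation signal; a T7 promoter lies just upstream. It begins with a Kozak sequence and ATG, followed by an N-terminal myc epitope tag, which is why the record lists human MYC as an associated gene. Next comes the dL5** fluorogen-activating protein (FAP), a dimer of the L5 single-chain antibody fragment carrying the E52D/L91S substitutions, which binds malachite green-derived fluorogens to yield far-red fluorescence. Two copies of a G4S linker join it to the cyan fluorescent protein mCerulean3, and the fusion ends in the C-terminal tripeptide SKL, a peroxisomal targeting signal. The construct therefore directs the fusion to peroxisomes, where mCerulean3 gives a constitutive marker of expression and localisation, while the FAP fluoresces only on fluorogen addition. This supports the no-wash, compartment-specific labelling of live mammalian cells described in the associated publication.
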