Addgene plasmid #73210: pcDNA3.1-KozATG-myc-dL5-2XG4S-mCer3-SKL
Purpose: Expresses myc-dL5(E52D)-mCer3 fusion protein in peroxisomes of mammalian cells with a C-terminal PTS (SKL). (MBIC5, dL5**, FAP)
Depositing lab: Marcel Bruchez. Depositing organization: Carnegie Mellon University. Publication: Rapid, specific, no-wash, far-red fluorogen activation in subcellular compartments by targeted fluorogen activating proteins. Telmer CA, Verma R, Teng H, Andreko S, Law L, Bruchez MP. ACS Chem Biol. 2015 May 15;10(5):1239-46. doi: 10.1021/cb500957k. Epub 2015 Feb 16. PubMed 25650487.
Backbone
  Vector backbone: pcDNA3.1
  Backbone manufacturer: Invitrogen
  Backbone size w/o insert (bp): 5397
  Total vector size (bp): 6957
  Modifications to backbone: The NdeI site was removed in the CMV promoter.
  Vector type: Mammalian Expression
  Selectable markers: Neomycin (select with G418)
Growth in bacteria
  Bacterial resistance: Ampicillin, 100 μg/mL
  Growth temperature: 37°C
  Growth strain: DH5alpha
  Growth instructions: No special instructions.
  Copy number: High Copy
Gene/Insert
  Gene/Insert name: KozATG-myc-dL5-2XG4S-mCer3-SKL (alt names: SKL; peroxisome)
  Species: H. sapiens (human), Synthetic
  Insert size (bp): 1560
  Mutation: The dL5** FAP is E50D, L89S, also known as E52D/L91S and NP138
  Entrez Gene: MYC (a.k.a. MRTL, MYCC, bHLHe39, c-Myc)
  Promoter: CMV
  Tag / fusion protein: The FAP and mCerulean3 are fused with 2 copies of a G4S linker; myc 951-980 (N terminal on insert)
  Cloning method: Restriction Enzyme; 5′ cloning site BamHI (not destroyed); 3′ cloning site XhoI (not destroyed)
  Sequencing primers: 5′ CMVF; 3′ BGHR
Resource information
  A portion of this plasmid was derived from a plasmid made by: The mCerulean3 is from MA Rizzo, Department of Physiology, University of Maryland School of Medicine, Baltimore, Maryland, United States of America
Terms and licenses: Academic/Nonprofit Terms; Industry Terms: Not Available to Industry
Depositor comments: Please visit the Molecular Biosensor and Imaging Center website for current protocols and information about dyes to be used in combination with the proteins expressed from this plasmid. http://pathways.mbic.cmu.edu/ Details of mCerulean3 can be found in: Markwardt, M. L., Kremers, G. J., Kraft, C. A., Ray, K., Cranfill, P. J., Wilson, K. A., Day, R. N., Wachter, R. M., Davidson, M. W., and Rizzo, M. A. (2011) An Improved Cerulean Fluorescent Protein with Enhanced Brightness and Reduced Reversible Photoswitching. PLoS One 6, e17896.
How to cite: pcDNA3.1-KozATG-myc-dL5-2XG4S-mCer3-SKL was a gift from Marcel Bruchez (Addgene plasmid # 73210 ; http://n2t.net/addgene:73210 ; RRID:Addgene_73210)
