>Addgene plasmid #73210 | pcDNA3.1-KozATG-myc-dL5-2XG4S-mCer3-SKL | addgene partial sequence | sequence record 139742 | CMV-F 5'-CGCAAATGGGCGGTAGGCGTG-3'
CTATATAAGCAGAGCTCTCTGGCTAACTAGAGAACCCACTGCTTACTGGCTTATCGAAATTAATACGACT
CACTATAGGGAGACCCAAGCTGGCTAGCGTTTAAACTTAAGCTTGCCACCGGATCCCTTGAATTCGCCAC
CATGGAGCAGAAGCTGATCAGCGAGGAGGACCTGGGCCTTTCTGGCCTGCAGGCCGTCGTTACCCAAGAA
CCTAGTGTTACCGTTAGCCCAGGTGGTACTGTTATACTTACTTGTGGAAGTGGTACGGGTGCCGTCACAT
CTGGTCATTATGCAAATTGGTTTCAACAAAAACCAGGACAAGCTCCAAGAGCTTTGATTTTTGATACTGA
TAAGAAGTATTCTTGGACCCCAGGTAGATTTTCTGGATCTTTGCTGGGAGCAAAGGCAGCTTTGACAATA
TCAGATGCTCAGCCTGAGGACGAAGCCGAGTATTACTGTTCTCTTAGCGACGTGGATGGCTACTTGTTTG
GCGGTGGAACACAACTGACGGTTCTGTCCGGTGGTGGCGGCTCTGGTGGCGGTGGCAGCGGCGGTGGTGG
TTCCGGAGGCGGCGGTTCTCAGGCTGTGGTGACTCAGGAGCCGTCAGTGACTGTGTCCCCAGGAGGGACA
GTCATTCTCACTTGTGGCTCCGGCACTGGAG
