>Addgene plasmid #73210 | pcDNA3.1-KozATG-myc-dL5-2XG4S-mCer3-SKL | addgene partial sequence | sequence record 139745 | BGH-rev 5'-TAGAAGGCACAGTCGAGG-3'
ACGGGCCCTCTAGAGTCGACAGCTGCCTCGAGTTACAGCTTGCTCTTGTACAGCTCGTCCATGCCGAGAG
TGATCCCGGCGGCGGTCACGAACTCCAGCAGGACCATGTGATCGCGCTTCTCGTTGGGGTCTTTGCTCAG
CTTGGACTGGGTGCTCAGGTAGTGGTTGTCGGGCAGCAGCACGGGGCCGTCGCCGATGGGGGTGTTCTGC
TGGTAGTGGTCGGCGAGCTGCACGCTGCCGTCCTCGATGTTGCAGTTGAGGCCGAAGTTGGCCTTGATGC
CGTTCTTCTGCTTGTCGGCGGTGATATAGACGTTGCCGTGGATGGCGTTGTACTCCAGCTTGTGCCCCAG
GATGTTGCCGTCCTCCTTGAAGTCGATGCCCTTCAGCTCGATGCGGTTCACCAGGGTGTCGCCCTCGAAC
TTCACCTCGGCGCGGGTCTTGTAGTTGCCGTCGTCCTTGAAGAAGATGGTGCGCTCCTGGACGTAGCCTT
CGGGCATGGCGGACTTGAAGAAGTCGTGCTGCTTCATGTGGTCGGGGTAGCGGGCGAAGCACTGCACGCC
CCAGCTCAGGGTGGTCACGAGGGTGGGCCAGGGCACGGGCAGCTTGCCGGTGGTGCAGATGAACTTCAGG
GTCAGCTTGCCGTAGGTGGCATCGCCCTCGCCCTCGCCGGACACGCTGAACTTGTGGCCGTTTACGTCGC
CGTCCAGCTCGACCAGGATGGGCACCACCCCGGTGAACAGCTCCTCGCCCTTGCTCACCATACCGGTGCT
GCCACCGCCACCAGACCCACCGCCTCCCATATGGGCCAGACCGGCCGCGGAGAGGACGGTCAGCTGGGTG
CCTCCTCCGAACAGATAACCGTCAACGTCGGAGAGCGAACAGTAATACTCAGCCTCATCTTCAGGCTGCG
CATCCGAGATGGTCAGGGCAGCCTTGGCCCCAAGGAGGGAGCCTGAGAATCGGCCAGGGGTCCAGGAATA
CTTCTTGTCGGTGTCAAATATAAGTGCCCTGGGGGCTTGGCCAGGCTTCTGCTGGAACCAGTTGGCATAA
TGACCACTGGTGACAGCTCCAGTGCCGGAGCC
